>Addgene plasmid #102288 | pKDsgRNA-ldhA | depositor full sequence | sequence record 194914 | pKDsgRNA-ldhA sequence 6959 bps
CATCGATTTATTATGACAACTTGACGGCTACATCATTCACTTTTTCTTCACAACCGGCACGGAACTCGCT
CGGGCTGGCCCCGGTGCATTTTTTAAATACCCGCGAGAAATAGAGTTGATCGTCAAAACCAACATTGCGA
CCGACGGTGGCGATAGGCATCCGGGTGGTGCTCAAAAGCAGCTTCGCCTGGCTGATACGTTGGTCCTCGC
GCCAGCTTAAGACGCTAATCCCTAACTGCTGGCGGAAAAGATGTGACAGACGCGACGGCGACAAGCAAAC
ATGCTGTGCGACGCTGGCGATATCAAAATTGCTGTCTGCCAGGTGATCGCTGATGTACTGACAAGCCTCG
CGTACCCGATTATCCATCGGTGGATGGAGCGACTCGTTAATCGCTTCCATGCGCCGCAGTAACAATTGCT
CAAGCAGATTTATCGCCAGCAGCTCCGAATAGCGCCCTTCCCCTTGCCCGGCGTTAATGATTTGCCCAAA
CAGGTCGCTGAAATGCGGCTGGTGCGCTTCATCCGGGCGAAAGAACCCCGTATTGGCAAATATTGACGGC
CAGTTAAGCCATTCATGCCAGTAGGCGCGCGGACGAAAGTAAACCCACTGGTGATACCATTCGCGAGCCT
CCGGATGACGACCGTAGTGATGAATCTCTCCTGGCGGGAACAGCAAAATATCACCCGGTCGGCAAACAAA
TTCTCGTCCCTGATTTTTCACCACCCCCTGACCGCGAATGGTGAGATTGAGAATATAACCTTTCATTCCC
AGCGGTCGGTCGATAAAAAAATCGAGATAACCGTTGGCCTCAATCGGCGTTAAACCCGCCACCAGATGGG
CATTAAACGAGTATCCCGGCAGCAGGGGATCATTTTGCGCTTCAGCCATACTTTTCATACTCCCGCCATT
CAGAGAAGAAACCAATTGTCCATATTGCATCAGACATTGCCGTCACTGCGTCTTTTACTGGCTCTTCTCG
CTAACCAAACCGGTAACCCCGCTTATTAAAAGCATTCTGTAACAAAGCGGGACCAAAGCCATGACAAAAA
CGCGTAACAAAAGTGTCTATAATCACGGCAGAAAAGTCCACATTGATTATTTGCACGGCGTCACACTTTG
CTATGCCATAGCATTTTTATCCATAAGATTAGCGGATCCTACCTGACGCTTTTTATCGCAACTCTCTACT
GTTTCTCCATACCCGTTTTTTTGGGAATTCGAGCTCTAAGGAGGTTATAAAAAATGGATATTAATACTGA
AACTGAGATCAAGCAAAAGCATTCACTAACCCCCTTTCCTGTTTTCCTAATCAGCCCGGCATTTCGCGGG
CGATATTTTCACAGCTATTTCAGGAGTTCAGCCATGAACGCTTATTACATTCAGGATCGTCTTGAGGCTC
AGAGCTGGGCGCGTCACTACCAGCAGCTCGCCCGTGAAGAGAAAGAGGCAGAACTGGCAGACGACATGGA
AAAAGGCCTGCCCCAGCACCTGTTTGAATCGCTATGCATCGATCATTTGCAACGCCACGGGGCCAGCAAA
AAATCCATTACCCGTGCGTTTGATGACGATGTTGAGTTTCAGGAGCGCATGGCAGAACACATCCGGTACA
TGGTTGAAACCATTGCTCACCACCAGGTTGATATTGATTCAGAGGTATAAAACGAATGAGTACTGCACTC
GCAACGCTGGCTGGGAAGCTGGCTGAACGTGTCGGCATGGATTCTGTCGACCCACAGGAACTGATCACCA
CTCTTCGCCAGACGGCATTTAAAGGTGATGCCAGCGATGCGCAGTTCATCGCATTACTGATCGTTGCCAA
CCAGTACGGCCTTAATCCGTGGACGAAAGAAATTTACGCCTTTCCTGATAAGCAGAATGGCATCGTTCCG
GTGGTGGGCGTTGATGGCTGGTCCCGCATCATCAATGAAAACCAGCAGTTTGATGGCATGGACTTTGAGC
AGGACAATGAATCCTGTACATGCCGGATTTACCGCAAGGACCGTAATCATCCGATCTGCGTTACCGAATG
GATGGATGAATGCCGCCGCGAACCATTCAAAACTCGCGAAGGCAGAGAAATCACGGGGCCGTGGCAGTCG
CATCCCAAACGGATGTTACGTCATAAAGCCATGATTCAGTGTGCCCGTCTGGCCTTCGGATTTGCTGGTA
TCTATGACAAGGATGAAGCCGAGCGCATTGTCGAAAATACTGCATACACTGCAGAACGTCAGCCGGAACG
CGACATCACTCCGGTTAACGATGAAACCATGCAGGAGATTAACACTCTGCTGATCGCCCTGGATAAAACA
TGGGATGACGACTTATTGCCGCTCTGTTCCCAGATATTTCGCCGCGACATTCGTGCATCGTCAGAACTGA
CACAGGCCGAAGCAGTAAAAGCTCTTGGATTCCTGAAACAGAAAGCCGCAGAGCAGAAGGTGGCAGCATG
ACACCGGACATTATCCTGCAGCGTACCGGGATCGATGTGAGAGCTGTCGAACAGGGGGATGATGCGTGGC
ACAAATTACGGCTCGGCGTCATCACCGCTTCAGAAGTTCACAACGTGATAGCAAAACCCCGCTCCGGAAA
GAAGTGGCCTGACATGAAAATGTCCTACTTCCACACCCTGCTTGCTGAGGTTTGCACCGGTGTGGCTCCG
GAAGTTAACGCTAAAGCACTGGCCTGGGGAAAACAGTACGAGAACGACGCCAGAACCCTGTTTGAATTCA
CTTCCGGCGTGAATGTTACTGAATCCCCGATCATCTATCGCGACGAAAGTATGCGTACCGCCTGCTCTCC
CGATGGTTTATGCAGTGACGGCAACGGCCTTGAACTGAAATGCCCGTTTACCTCCCGGGATTTCATGAAG
TTCCGGCTCGGTGGTTTCGAGGCCATAAAGTCAGCTTACATGGCCCAGGTGCAGTACAGCATGTGGGTGA
CGCGAAAAAATGCCTGGTACTTTGCCAACTATGACCCGCGTATGAAGCGTGAAGGCCTGCATTATGTCGT
GATTGAGCGGGATGAAAAGTACATGGCGAGTTTTGACGAGATCGTGCCGGAGTTCATCGAAAAAATGGAC
GAGGCACTGGCTGAAATTGGTTTTGTATTTGGGGAGCAATGGCGATGACGCATCCTCACGATAATATCCG
GGTAGGCGCAATCACTTTCGTCTACTCCGTTACAAAGCGAGGCTGGGTATTTCCCGGCCTTTCTGTTATC
CGAAATCCACTGAAAGCACAGCGGCTGGCTGAGGAGATAAATAATAAACGAGGGGCTGTATGCACAAAGC
ATCTTCTGTTGAGTTAAGAACGAGTATCGAGATGGCACATAGCCTTGCTCAAATTGGAATCAGGTTTGTG
CCAATACCAGTAGAAACAGACGAAGAATCCATGGGTATGGACAGTTTTCCCTTTGATATGTAACGGTGAA
CAGTTGTTCTACTTTTGTTTGTTAGTCTTGATGCTTCACTGATAGATACAAGAGCCATAAGAACCTCAGA
TCCTTCCGTATTTAGCCAGTATGTTCTCTAGTGTGGTTCGTTGTTTTTGCGTGAGCCATGAGAACGAACC
ATTGAGATCATACTTACTTTGCATGTCACTCAAAAATTTTGCCTCAAAACTGGTGAGCTGAATTTTTGCA
GTTAAAGCATCGTGTAGTGTTTTTCTTAGTCCGTTACGTAGGTAGGAATCTGATGTAATGGTTGTTGGTA
TTTTGTCACCATTCATTTTTATCTGGTTGTTCTCAAGTTCGGTTACGAGATCCATTTGTCTATCTAGTTC
AACTTGGAAAATCAACGTATCAGTCGGGCGGCCTCGCTTATCAACCACCAATTTCATATTGCTGTAAGTG
TTTAAATCTTTACTTATTGGTTTCAAAACCCATTGGTTAAGCCTTTTAAACTCATGGTAGTTATTTTCAA
GCATTAACATGAACTTAAATTCATCAAGGCTAATCTCTATATTTGCCTTGTGAGTTTTCTTTTGTGTTAG
TTCTTTTAATAACCACTCATAAATCCTCATAGAGTATTTGTTTTCAAAAGACTTAACATGTTCCAGATTA
TATTTTATGAATTTTTTTAACTGGAAAAGATAAGGCAATATCTCTTCACTAAAAACTAATTCTAATTTTT
CGCTTGAGAACTTGGCATAGTTTGTCCACTGGAAAATCTCAAAGCCTTTAACCAAAGGATTCCTGATTTC
CACAGTTCTCGTCATCAGCTCTCTGGTTGCTTTAGCTAATACACCATAAGCATTTTCCCTACTGATGTTC
ATCATCTGAGCGTATTGGTTATAAGTGAACGATACCGTCCGTTCTTTCCTTGTAGGGTTTTCAATCGTGG
GGTTGAGTAGTGCCACACAGCATAAAATTAGCTTGGTTTCATGCTCCGTTAAGTCATAGCGACTAATCGC
TAGTTCATTTGCTTTGAAAACAACTAATTCAGACATACATCTCAATTGGTCTAGGTGATTTTAATCACTA
TACCAATTGAGATGGGCTAGTCAATGATAATTACTAGTCCTTTTCCTTTGAGTTGTGGGTATCTGTAAAT
TCTGCTAGACCTTTGCTGGAAAACTTGTAAATTCTGCTAGACCCTCTGTAAATTCCGCTAGACCTTTGTG
TGTTTTTTTTGTTTATATTCAAGTGGTTATAATTTATAGAATAAAGAAAGAATAAAAAAAGATAAAAAGA
ATAGATCCCAGCCCTGTGTATAACTCACTACTTTAGTCAGTTCCGCAGTATTACAAAAGGATGTCGCAAA
CGCTGTTTGCTCCTCTACAAAACAGACCTTAAAACCCTAAAGGCTTAAGTAGCACCCTCGCAAGCTCGGT
TGCGGCCGCAATCGGGCAAATCGCTGAATATTCCTTTTGTCTCCGACCATCAGGCACCTGAGTCGCTGTC
TTTTTCGTGACATTCAGTTCGCTGCGCTCACGGCTCTGGCAGTGAATGGGGGTAAATGGCACTACAGGCG
CCTTTTATGGATTCATGCAAGGAAACTACCCATAATACAAGAAAAGCCCGTCACGGGCTTCTCAGGGCGT
TTTATGGCGGGTCTGCTATGTGGTGCTATCTGACTTTTTGCTGTTCAGCAGTTCCTGCCCTCTGATTTTC
CAGTCTGACCACTTCGGATTATCCCGTGACAGGTCATTCAGACTGGCTAATGCACCCAGTAAGGCAGCGG
TATCATCAACGGGGTCTGACGCTCAGTGGAACGAAAACTCACGTTAAGGGATTTTGGTCATGAGATTATC
AGCTTTCGCTAAGGATGATTTCTGGAATTCTTCCCTATCAGTGATAGAGATTGACATCCCTATCAGTGAT
AGAGATACTGAGCACATTTTTCATCTGATCGAAGGGTTTTAGAGCTAGAAATAGCAAGTTAAAATAAGGC
TAGTCCGTTATCAACTTGAAAAAGTGGCACCGAGTCGGTGCTTTTTTTGAAGCTTGGGCCCGAACAAAAA
CTCATCTCAGAAGAGGATCTGAATAGCGCCGTCGACCATCATCATCATCATCATTGAGTTTAAACGGTCT
CCAGCTTGGCTGTTTTGGCGGATGAGAGAAGATTTTCAGCCTGATACAGATTAAATCAGAACGCAGAAGC
GGTCTGATAAAACAGAATTTGCCTGGCGGCAGTAGCGCGGTGGTCCCACCTGACCCCATGCCGAACTCAG
AAGTGAAACGCCGTAGCGCCGATGGTAGTGTGGGGTCTCCCCATGCGAGAGTAGGGAACTGCCAGGCATC
AAATAAAACGAAAGGCTCAGTCGAAAGACTGGGCCTTTCGTTTTATCTGTTGTTTGTCGGTGAACTGGAT
CCTTACTCGAGTCTAGACTGCAGGCGGATCTTCACCTAGATCCTTTTAAATTAAAAATGAAGTTTTAAAT
CAATCTAAAGTATATATGAGTAAACTTGGTCTGACAGGACATTATTTGCCGACTACCTTGGTGATCTCGC
CTTTCACGTAGTGGACAAATTCTTCCAACTGATCTGCGCGCGAGGCCAAGCGATCTTCTTCTTGTCCAAG
ATAAGCCTGTCTAGCTTCAAGTATGACGGGCTGATACTGGGCCGGCAGGCGCTCCATTGCCCAGTCGGCA
GCGACATCCTTCGGCGCGATTTTGCCGGTTACTGCGCTGTACCAAATGCGGGACAACGTAAGCACTACAT
TTCGCTCATCGCCAGCCCAGTCGGGCGGCGAGTTCCATAGCGTTAAGGTTTCATTTAGCGCCTCAAATAG
ATCCTGTTCAGGAACCGGATCAAAGAGTTCCTCCGCCGCTGGACCTACCAAGGCAACGCTATGTTCTCTT
GCTTTTGTCAGCAAGATAGCCAGATCAATGTCGATCGTGGCTGGCTCGAAGATACCTGCAAGAATGTCAT
TGCGCTGCCATTCTCCAAATTGCAGTTCGCGCTTAGCTGGATAACGCCACGGAATGATGTCGTCGTGCAC
AACAATGGTGACTTCTACAGCGCGGAGAATCTCGCTCTCTCCAGGGGAAGCCGAAGTTTCCAAAAGGTCG
TTGATCAAAGCTCGCCGCGTTGTTTCATCAAGCCTTACGGTCACCGTAACCAGCAAATCAATATCACTGT
GTGGCTTCAGGCCGCCATCCACTGCGGAGCCGTACAAATGTACGGCCAGCAACGTCGGTTCGAGATGGCG
CTCGATGACGCCAACTACCTCTGATAGTTGAGTCGATACTTCGGCGATCACCGCTTCCCTCATACTCTTC
CTTTTTCAATATTATTGAAGCATTTATCAGGGTTATTGTCTCATGAGCGGATACATATTTGAATGTATTT
AGAAAAATAAACAAATAGCTAGCTCACTCGGTCGCTACACTCTTCCTTTTTCAATATTATTGAAGCATTT
ATCAGGGTTATTGTCTCATGAGCGGATACATATTTGAATGTATTTAGAAAAATAAACAAATAGGGGTTCC
GCGCACATTTCCCCGAAAAGTGCCACCTG
Features (pLannotate 1.2.2; 18 found; start..end, strand, type, name):
     11..889     -  CDS            araC: L-arabinose regulatory protein; araC
    916..1200    +  promoter       araBAD promoter: araBAD; promoter of the L-arabinose operon of E. coli; the araC regulatory gene is transcribed in the opposite direction (Guzman et al., 1995)
   1244..1660    +  CDS            Gam: inhibitor of the host RecBCD nuclease in the λ Red system; gam; protects the double-stranded DNA substrate for recombination
   1666..2451    +  CDS            Beta: single-stranded DNA binding recombinase in the λ Red system; bet; mediates pairing of a single-stranded DNA with a complementary target
   2448..3128    +  CDS            Exo: 5' to 3' double-stranded DNA exonuclease in the λ Red system; exo; creates 3' single-stranded DNA tails
   3129..3373    +  terminator     λ tL3 terminator: transcription terminator tL3 from phage λ
   3496..4446    -  CDS            Rep101: RepA protein needed for replication with the pSC101 origin; rep101
   4494..4716    -  rep_origin     pSC101 ori: low-copy replication origin that requires the Rep101 protein
   5251..5272    -  terminator     bacterial terminator (fragment): putative bacterial transcription terminator
   5282..5300    +  protein_bind   tet operator: tetO; bacterial operator O2 for the tetR and tetA genes tetracycline repressor TetR
   5306..5325    +  promoter       H1-2O2 promoter (fragment): doxycycline-inducible variant of the human H1 RNA promoter (Henriksen et al., 2007)
   5356..5431    +  misc_RNA       gRNA scaffold: guide RNA scaffold for the Streptococcus pyogenes CRISPR/Cas9 system
   5497..5514    +  CDS            capTEV™ (fragment): composite tag for in vivo biotinylation, TEV protease cleavage, and 6xHis tagging
   5621..5736    +  ncRNA          5S rRNA: Accession: RF00001 - 5S ribosomal RNA
   5740..5786    +  terminator     rrnB T1 terminator: transcription terminator T1 from the E. coli rrnB gene
   5922..6713    -  CDS            SmR: aminoglycoside adenylyltransferase (Murphy, 1985); aadA; confers resistance to spectinomycin and streptomycin
   6714..6805    -  promoter       AmpR promoter: bla
   6829..6933    -  promoter       AmpR promoter: bla
