>Addgene plasmid #102288 | pKDsgRNA-ldhA | addgene full sequence | sequence record 319305 | Addgene NGS Result
CGCCATAAAACGCCCTGAGAAGCCCGTGACGGGCTTTTCTTGTATTATGGGTAGTTTCCTTGCATGAATC
CATAAAAGGCGCCTGTAGTGCCATTTACCCCCATTCACTGCCAGAGCCGTGAGCGCAGCGAACTGAATGT
CACGAAAAAGACAGCGACTCAGGTGCCTGATGGTCGGAGACAAAAGGAATATTCAGCGATTTGCCCGATT
GCGGCCGCAACCGAGCTTGCGAGGGTGCTACTTAAGCCTTTAGGGTTTTAAGGTCTGTTTTGTAGAGGAG
CAAACAGCGTTTGCGACATCCTTTTGTAATACTGCGGAACTGACTAAAGTAGTGAGTTATACACAGGGCT
GGGATCTATTCTTTTTATCTTTTTTTATTCTTTCTTTATTCTATAAATTATAACCACTTGAATATAAACA
AAAAAAACACACAAAGGTCTAGCGGAATTTACAGAGGGTCTAGCAGAATTTACAAGTTTTCCAGCAAAGG
TCTAGCAGAATTTACAGATACCCACAACTCAAAGGAAAAGGACTAGTAATTATCATTGACTAGCCCATCT
CAATTGGTATAGTGATTAAAATCACCTAGACCAATTGAGATGTATGTCTGAATTAGTTGTTTTCAAAGCA
AATGAACTAGCGATTAGTCGCTATGACTTAACGGAGCATGAAACCAAGCTAATTTTATGCTGTGTGGCAC
TACTCAACCCCACGATTGAAAACCCTACAAGGAAAGAACGGACGGTATCGTTCACTTATAACCAATACGT
TCAGATGATGAACATCAGTAGGGAAAATGCTTATGGTGTATTAGCTAAAGCAACCAGAGAGCTGATGACG
AGAACTGTGGAAATCAGGAATCCTTTGGTTAAAGGCTTTGAGATTTTCCAGTGGACAAACTATGCCAAGT
TCTCAAGCGAAAAATTAGAATTAGTTTTTAGTGAAGAGATATTGCCTTATCTTTTCCAGTTAAAAAAATT
CATAAAATATAATCTGGAACATGTTAAGTCTTTTGAAAACAAATACTCTATGAGGATTTATGAGTGGTTA
TTAAAAGAACTAACACAAAAGAAAACTCACAAGGCAAATATAGAGATTAGCCTTGATGAATTTAAGTTCA
TGTTAATGCTTGAAAATAACTACCATGAGTTTAAAAGGCTTAACCAATGGGTTTTGAAACCAATAAGTAA
AGATTTAAACACTTACAGCAATATGAAATTGGTGGTTGATAAGCGAGGCCGCCCGACTGATACGTTGATT
TTCCAAGTTGAACTAGATAGACAAATGGATCTCGTAACCGAACTTGAGAACAACCAGATAAAAATGAATG
GTGACAAAATACCAACAACCATTACATCAGATTCCTACCTACATAACGGACTAAGAAAAACACTACACGA
TGCTTTAACTGCAAAAATTCAGCTCACCAGTTTTGAGGCAAAATTTTTGAGTGACATGCAAAGTAAGTAT
GATCTCAATGGTTCGTTCTCATGGCTCACGCAAAAACAACGAACCACACTAGAGAACATACTGGCTAAAT
ACGGAAGGATCTGAGGTTCTTATGGCTCTTGTATCTATCAGTGAAGCATCAAGACTAACAAACAAAAGTA
GAACAACTGTTCACCGTTACATATCAAAGGGAAAACTGTCCATACCCATGGATTCTTCGTCTGTTTCTAC
TGGTATTGGCACAAACCTGATTCCAATTTGAGCAAGGCTATGTGCCATCTCGATACTCGTTCTTAACTCA
ACAGAAGATGCTTTGTGCATACAGCCCCTCGTTTATTATTTATCTCCTCAGCCAGCCGCTGTGCTTTCAG
TGGATTTCGGATAACAGAAAGGCCGGGAAATACCCAGCCTCGCTTTGTAACGGAGTAGACGAAAGTGATT
GCGCCTACCCGGATATTATCGTGAGGATGCGTCATCGCCATTGCTCCCCAAATACAAAACCAATTTCAGC
CAGTGCCTCGTCCATTTTTTCGATGAACTCCGGCACGATCTCGTCAAAACTCGCCATGTACTTTTCATCC
CGCTCAATCACGACATAATGCAGGCCTTCACGCTTCATACGCGGGTCATAGTTGGCAAAGTACCAGGCAT
TTTTTCGCGTCACCCACATGCTGTACTGCACCTGGGCCATGTAAGCTGACTTTATGGCCTCGAAACCACC
GAGCCGGAACTTCATGAAATCCCGGGAGGTAAACGGGCATTTCAGTTCAAGGCCGTTGCCGTCACTGCAT
AAACCATCGGGAGAGCAGGCGGTACGCATACTTTCGTCGCGATAGATGATCGGGGATTCAGTAACATTCA
CGCCGGAAGTGAATTCAAACAGGGTTCTGGCGTCGTTCTCGTACTGTTTTCCCCAGGCCAGTGCTTTAGC
GTTAACTTCCGGAGCCACACCGGTGCAAACCTCAGCAAGCAGGGTGTGGAAGTAGGACATTTTCATGTCA
GGCCACTTCTTTCCGGAGCGGGGTTTTGCTATCACGTTGTGAACTTCTGAAGCGGTGATGACGCCGAGCC
GTAATTTGTGCCACGCATCATCCCCCTGTTCGACAGCTCTCACATCGATCCCGGTACGCTGCAGGATAAT
GTCCGGTGTCATGCTGCCACCTTCTGCTCTGCGGCTTTCTGTTTCAGGAATCCAAGAGCTTTTACTGCTT
CGGCCTGTGTCAGTTCTGACGATGCACGAATGTCGCGGCGAAATATCTGGGAACAGAGCGGCAATAAGTC
GTCATCCCATGTTTTATCCAGGGCGATCAGCAGAGTGTTAATCTCCTGCATGGTTTCATCGTTAACCGGA
GTGATGTCGCGTTCCGGCTGACGTTCTGCAGTGTATGCAGTATTTTCGACAATGCGCTCGGCTTCATCCT
TGTCATAGATACCAGCAAATCCGAAGGCCAGACGGGCACACTGAATCATGGCTTTATGACGTAACATCCG
TTTGGGATGCGACTGCCACGGCCCCGTGATTTCTCTGCCTTCGCGAGTTTTGAATGGTTCGCGGCGGCAT
TCATCCATCCATTCGGTAACGCAGATCGGATGATTACGGTCCTTGCGGTAAATCCGGCATGTACAGGATT
CATTGTCCTGCTCAAAGTCCATGCCATCAAACTGCTGGTTTTCATTGATGATGCGGGACCAGCCATCAAC
GCCCACCACCGGAACGATGCCATTCTGCTTATCAGGAAAGGCGTAAATTTCTTTCGTCCACGGATTAAGG
CCGTACTGGTTGGCAACGATCAGTAATGCGATGAACTGCGCATCGCTGGCATCACCTTTAAATGCCGTCT
GGCGAAGAGTGGTGATCAGTTCCTGTGGGTCGACAGAATCCATGCCGACACGTTCAGCCAGCTTCCCAGC
CAGCGTTGCGAGTGCAGTACTCATTCGTTTTATACCTCTGAATCAATATCAACCTGGTGGTGAGCAATGG
TTTCAACCATGTACCGGATGTGTTCTGCCATGCGCTCCTGAAACTCAACATCGTCATCAAACGCACGGGT
AATGGATTTTTTGCTGGCCCCGTGGCGTTGCAAATGATCGATGCATAGCGATTCAAACAGGTGCTGGGGC
AGGCCTTTTTCCATGTCGTCTGCCAGTTCTGCCTCTTTCTCTTCACGGGCGAGCTGCTGGTAGTGACGCG
CCCAGCTCTGAGCCTCAAGACGATCCTGAATGTAATAAGCGTTCATGGCTGAACTCCTGAAATAGCTGTG
AAAATATCGCCCGCGAAATGCCGGGCTGATTAGGAAAACAGGAAAGGGGGTTAGTGAATGCTTTTGCTTG
ATCTCAGTTTCAGTATTAATATCCATTTTTTATAACCTCCTTAGAGCTCGAATTCCCAAAAAAACGGGTA
TGGAGAAACAGTAGAGAGTTGCGATAAAAAGCGTCAGGTAGGATCCGCTAATCTTATGGATAAAAATGCT
ATGGCATAGCAAAGTGTGACGCCGTGCAAATAATCAATGTGGACTTTTCTGCCGTGATTATAGACACTTT
TGTTACGCGTTTTTGTCATGGCTTTGGTCCCGCTTTGTTACAGAATGCTTTTAATAAGCGGGGTTACCGG
TTTGGTTAGCGAGAAGAGCCAGTAAAAGACGCAGTGACGGCAATGTCTGATGCAATATGGACAATTGGTT
TCTTCTCTGAATGGCGGGAGTATGAAAAGTATGGCTGAAGCGCAAAATGATCCCCTGCTGCCGGGATACT
CGTTTAATGCCCATCTGGTGGCGGGTTTAACGCCGATTGAGGCCAACGGTTATCTCGATTTTTTTATCGA
CCGACCGCTGGGAATGAAAGGTTATATTCTCAATCTCACCATTCGCGGTCAGGGGGTGGTGAAAAATCAG
GGACGAGAATTTGTTTGCCGACCGGGTGATATTTTGCTGTTCCCGCCAGGAGAGATTCATCACTACGGTC
GTCATCCGGAGGCTCGCGAATGGTATCACCAGTGGGTTTACTTTCGTCCGCGCGCCTACTGGCATGAATG
GCTTAACTGGCCGTCAATATTTGCCAATACGGGGTTCTTTCGCCCGGATGAAGCGCACCAGCCGCATTTC
AGCGACCTGTTTGGGCAAATCATTAACGCCGGGCAAGGGGAAGGGCGCTATTCGGAGCTGCTGGCGATAA
ATCTGCTTGAGCAATTGTTACTGCGGCGCATGGAAGCGATTAACGAGTCGCTCCATCCACCGATGGATAA
TCGGGTACGCGAGGCTTGTCAGTACATCAGCGATCACCTGGCAGACAGCAATTTTGATATCGCCAGCGTC
GCACAGCATGTTTGCTTGTCGCCGTCGCGTCTGTCACATCTTTTCCGCCAGCAGTTAGGGATTAGCGTCT
TAAGCTGGCGCGAGGACCAACGTATCAGCCAGGCGAAGCTGCTTTTGAGCACCACCCGGATGCCTATCGC
CACCGTCGGTCGCAATGTTGGTTTTGACGATCAACTCTACTTCTCGCGGGTATTTAAAAAATGCACCGGG
GCCAGCCCGAGCGAGTTCCGTGCCGGTTGTGAAGAAAAAGTGAATGATGTAGCCGTCAAGTTGTCATAAT
AAATCGATGCAGGTGGCACTTTTCGGGGAAATGTGCGCGGAACCCCTATTTGTTTATTTTTCTAAATACA
TTCAAATATGTATCCGCTCATGAGACAATAACCCTGGTAGCGACCGAGTGAGCTAGCTATTTGTTTATTT
TTCTAAATACATTCAAATATGTATCCGCTCATGAGACAATAACCCTGATAAATGCTTCAATAATATTGAA
AAAGGAAGAGTATGAGGGAAGCGGTGATCGCCGAAGTATCGACTCAACTATCAGAGGTAGTTGGCGTCAT
CGAGCGCCATCTCGAACCGACGTTGCTGGCCGTACATTTGTACGGCTCCGCAGTGGATGGCGGCCTGAAG
CCACACAGTGATATTGATTTGCTGGTTACGGTGACCGTAAGGCTTGATGAAACAACGCGGCGAGCTTTGA
TCAACGACCTTTTGGAAACTTCGGCTTCCCCTGGAGAGAGCGAGATTCTCCGCGCTGTAGAAGTCACCAT
TGTTGTGCACGACGACATCATTCCGTGGCGTTATCCAGCTAAGCGCGAACTGCAATTTGGAGAATGGCAG
CGCAATGACATTCTTGCAGGTATCTTCGAGCCAGCCACGATCGACATTGATCTGGCTATCTTGCTGACAA
AAGCAAGAGAACATAGCGTTGCCTTGGTAGGTCCAGCGGCGGAGGAACTCTTTGATCCGGTTCCTGAACA
GGATCTATTTGAGGCGCTAAATGAAACCTTAACGCTATGGAACTCGCCGCCCGACTGGGCTGGCGATGAG
CGAAATGTAGTGCTTACGTTGTCCCGCATTTGGTACAGCGCAGTAACCGGCAAAATCGCGCCGAAGGATG
TCGCTGCCGACTGGGCAATGGAGCGCCTGCCGGCCCAGTATCAGCCCGTCATACTTGAAGCTAGACAGGC
TTATCTTGGACAAGAAGAAGATCGCTTGGCCTCGCGCGCAGATCAGTTGGAAGAATTTGTCCACTACGTG
AAAGGCGAGATCACCAAGGTAGTCGGCAAATAATGTCCTGTCAGCAGACCAAGTTTACTCATATATACTT
TAGATTGATTTAAAACTTCATTTTTAATTTAAAAGGATCTAGGTGAAGATCCGCCTGCAGTCTAGACTCG
AGTAAGGATCCAGTTCACCGACAAACAACAGATAAAACGAAAGGCCCAGTCTTTCGACTGAGCCTTTCGT
TTTATTTGATGCCTGGCAGTTCCCTACTCTCGCATGGGGAGACCCCACACTACCATCGGCGCTACGGCGT
TTCACTTCTGAGTTCGGCATGGGGTCAGGTGGGACCACCGCGCTACTGCCGCCAGGCAAATTCTGTTTTA
TCAGACCGCTTCTGCGTTCTGATTTAATCTGTATCAGGCTGAAAATCTTCTCTCATCCGCCAAAACAGCC
AAGCTGGAGACCGTTTAAACTCAATGATGATGATGATGATGGTCGACGGCGCTATTCAGATCCTCTTCTG
AGATGAGTTTTTGTTCGGGCCCAAGCTTCAAAAAAAGCACCGACTCGGTGCCACTTTTTCAAGTTGATAA
CGGACTAGCCTTATTTTAACTTGCTATTTCTAGCTCTAAAACCCTTCGATCAGATGAAAAATGTGCTCAG
TATCTCTATCACTGATAGGGATGTCAATCTCTATCACTGATAGGGAAGAATTCCAGAAATCATCCTTAGC
GAAAGCTGATAATCTCATGACCAAAATCCCTTAACGTGAGTTTTCGTTCCACTGAGCGTCAGACCCCGTT
GATGATACCGCTGCCTTACTGGGTGCATTAGCCAGTCTGAATGACCTGTCACGGGATAATCCGAAGTGGT
CAGACTGGAAAATCAGAGGGCAGGAACTGCTGAACAGCAAAAAGTCAGATAGCACCACATAGCAGACC
Features (pLannotate 1.2.2; 18 found; start..end, strand, type, name):
    334..556     +  rep_origin     pSC101 ori: low-copy replication origin that requires the Rep101 protein
    604..1554    +  CDS            Rep101(Ts): temperature-sensitive version of the RepA protein needed for replication with the pSC101 origin (Armstrong et al., 1984); rep101 encoding an A56V mutation
   1677..1921    -  terminator     λ tL3 terminator: transcription terminator tL3 from phage λ
   1922..2602    -  CDS            Exo: 5' to 3' double-stranded DNA exonuclease in the λ Red system; exo; creates 3' single-stranded DNA tails
   2599..3384    -  CDS            Beta: single-stranded DNA binding recombinase in the λ Red system; bet; mediates pairing of a single-stranded DNA with a complementary target
   3390..3806    -  CDS            Gam: inhibitor of the host RecBCD nuclease in the λ Red system; gam; protects the double-stranded DNA substrate for recombination
   3850..4134    -  promoter       araBAD promoter: araBAD; promoter of the L-arabinose operon of E. coli; the araC regulatory gene is transcribed in the opposite direction (Guzman et al., 1995)
   4161..5036    +  CDS            araC: ARAC_ECOLI - Experimental evidence at protein level: Swiss-Prot protein existence level 1. Transcription factor that regulates the expression of several genes involved in the transport and metabolism of L-arabinose (PubMed:4362626, PubMed:328165, PubMed:6251457, PubMed:2962192, PubMed:6319708, PubMed:2231717, PubMed:1447222). Functions both as a positive and a negative regulator (PubMed:328165, PubMed:6251457). In the presence of arabinose, activates the expression of the araBAD, araE, araFGH and araJ promoters (PubMed:4362626, PubMed:328165, PubMed:6251457, PubMed:2962192, PubMed:6319708, Pub
   5076..5146    +  promoter       AmpR promoter (fragment): bla
   5170..5261    +  promoter       AmpR promoter: bla
   5262..6053    +  CDS            SmR: aminoglycoside adenylyltransferase (Murphy, 1985); aadA; confers resistance to spectinomycin and streptomycin
   6192..6238    -  terminator     rrnB T1 terminator: transcription terminator T1 from the E. coli rrnB gene
   6240..6355    -  ncRNA          5S rRNA: Accession: RF00001 - 5S ribosomal RNA
   6464..6481    -  CDS            capTEV™ (fragment): composite tag for in vivo biotinylation, TEV protease cleavage, and 6xHis tagging
   6547..6622    -  misc_RNA       gRNA scaffold: guide RNA scaffold for the Streptococcus pyogenes CRISPR/Cas9 system
   6653..6672    -  promoter       H1-2O2 promoter (fragment): doxycycline-inducible variant of the human H1 RNA promoter (Henriksen et al., 2007)
   6678..6696    -  protein_bind   tet operator: tetO; bacterial operator O2 for the tetR and tetA genes tetracycline repressor TetR
   6706..6727    +  terminator     bacterial terminator (fragment): putative bacterial transcription terminator
