[The description below was written by a language model from this plasmid's Addgene catalogue record and pLannotate feature annotations shown in this document.]
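Description:
pKDsgRNA-ldhA is a low-copy bacterial plasmid built on the pKD46 backbone that combines λ Red recombineering functions with an inducible CRISPR guide RNA for genome editing in E. coli. It replicates from the pSC101 origin with its cognate Rep101 protein. The sequenced record annotates this as the temperature-sensitive A56V variant, consistent with the listed 30°C propagation temperature and allowing the plasmid to be cured by growth at higher temperature. Selection is by spectinomycin through the aadA (SmR) aminoglycoside adenylyltransferase gene, which is driven by a bla (AmpR) promoter left in place of the original ampicillin marker.

The plasmid carries two independently controlled modules. The first is the λ Red operon, comprising Gam (an inhibitor of host RecBCD), Beta (a single-strand annealing recombinase) and Exo (a 5'→3' exonuclease). It lies under the araBAD promoter, with the divergently transcribed araC regulator, and ends at the λ tL3 terminator, so recombination functions are switched on with arabinose. The second is a single guide RNA with a spacer targeting the ldhA gene fused to the Streptococcus pyogenes Cas9 scaffold. This is expressed from a tet promoter containing a tet operator and is followed by rrnB-derived terminator sequence. The short "H1-2O2" and "capTEV" fragment annotations in this region are probably incidental matches rather than functional parts.

No Cas9 or TetR gene is annotated, so these would presumably have to be supplied from another plasmid or the host. The construct is intended for CRISPR-Cas-assisted recombineering at the ldhA locus, where Cas9 cleavage counterselects unedited cells. The depositor and sequenced records differ slightly in length (6,959 versus 6,928 nt) but show the same feature organisation.
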