Addgene plasmid #102288: pKDsgRNA-ldhA
Purpose: Contains arabinose-induced lambda Red and a tet-inducible gRNA targeting ldhA.
Depositing lab: Michael Lynch. Depositing organization: Duke University. Publication: Managing the SOS Response for Enhanced CRISPR-Cas-Based Recombineering in E. coli through Transient Inhibition of Host RecA Activity. Moreb EA, Hoover B, Yaseen A, Valyasevi N, Roecker Z, Menacho-Melgar R, Lynch MD. ACS Synth Biol. 2017 Oct 2. doi: 10.1021/acssynbio.7b00174. PubMed 28915012.
Backbone
  Vector backbone: pKD46
  Vector type: Bacterial Expression, CRISPR
Growth in bacteria
  Bacterial resistance: Spectinomycin, 50 μg/mL
  Growth temperature: 30°C
  Growth strain: DH5alpha
  Copy number: Low Copy
Gene/Insert
  Gene/Insert name: ldhA gRNA
  gRNA/shRNA sequence: ATTTTTCATCTGATCGAAGG
  Promoter: pTet
  Cloning method: Unknown
  Sequencing primers: 5′ ttctcagggcgttttatggc
Terms and licenses: Academic/Nonprofit Terms; Industry Terms: Not Available to Industry
How to cite: pKDsgRNA-ldhA was a gift from Michael Lynch (Addgene plasmid # 102288 ; http://n2t.net/addgene:102288 ; RRID:Addgene_102288)
